>Addgene plasmid #211422 | pmCer-C16orf59 | addgene full sequence | sequence record 420524 | Addgene NGS Result
CCGCCATGCATTAGTTATTAATAGTAATCAATTACGGGGTCATTAGTTCATAGCCCATATATGGAGTTCC
GCGTTACATAACTTACGGTAAATGGCCCGCCTGGCTGACCGCCCAACGACCCCCGCCCATTGACGTCAAT
AATGACGTATGTTCCCATAGTAACGCCAATAGGGACTTTCCATTGACGTCAATGGGTGGAGTATTTACGG
TAAACTGCCCACTTGGCAGTACATCAAGTGTATCATATGCCAAGTACGCCCCCTATTGACGTCAATGACG
GTAAATGGCCCGCCTGGCATTATGCCCAGTACATGACCTTATGGGACTTTCCTACTTGGCAGTACATCTA
CGTATTAGTCATCGCTATTACCATGGTGATGCGGTTTTGGCAGTACATCAATGGGCGTGGATAGCGGTTT
GACTCACGGGGATTTCCAAGTCTCCACCCCATTGACGTCAATGGGAGTTTGTTTTGGCACCAAAATCAAC
GGGACTTTCCAAAATGTCGTAACAACTCCGCCCCATTGACGCAAATGGGCGGTAGGCGTGTACGGTGGGA
GGTCTATATAAGCAGAGCTGGTTTAGTGAACCGTCAGATCCGCTAGCGCTACCGGTCGCCACCATGGTGA
GCAAGGGCGAGGAGCTGTTCACCGGGGTGGTGCCCATCCTGGTCGAGCTGGACGGCGACGTAAACGGCCA
CAAGTTCAGCGTGTCCGGCGAGGGCGAGGGCGATGCCACCTACGGCAAGCTGACCCTGAAGTTCATCTGC
ACCACCGGCAAGCTGCCCGTGCCCTGGCCCACCCTCGTGACCACCCTGACCTGGGGCGTGCAGTGCTTCG
CCCGCTACCCCGACCACATGAAGCAGCACGACTTCTTCAAGTCCGCCATGCCCGAAGGCTACGTCCAGGA
GCGCACCATCTTCTTCAAGGACGACGGCAACTACAAGACCCGCGCCGAGGTGAAGTTCGAGGGCGACACC
CTGGTGAACCGCATCGAGCTGAAGGGCATCGACTTCAAGGAGGACGGCAACATCCTGGGGCACAAGCTGG
AGTACAACGCCATCAGCGACAACGTCTATATCACCGCCGACAAGCAGAAGAACGGCATCAAGGCCAACTT
CAAGATCCGCCACAACATCGAGGACGGCAGCGTGCAGCTCGCCGACCACTACCAGCAGAACACCCCCATC
GGCGACGGCCCCGTGCTGCTGCCCGACAACCACTACCTGAGCACCCAGTCCGCCCTGAGCAAAGACCCCA
ACGAGAAGCGCGATCACATGGTCCTGCTGGAGTTCGTGACCGCCGCCGGGATCACTCTCGGCATGGACGA
GCTGTACAAGTCCGGACTCAGATCTCGAGCTCAAGCTTCGAATTCCTTCATGCTGCCGGCGGGCTGCTCG
CGCCGGCTGGTGGCCGAGCTGCAGGGCGCCCTGGACGCCTGCGCACAGCGACAATTGCAATTGGAGCAGA
GCCTGCGCGTTTGCCGTCGGCTGCTGCATGCCTGGGAACCAACTGGGACCCGGGCTTTGAAGCCACCTCC
AGGGCCAGAAACTAATGGAGAGGACCCCCTTCCAGCATGCACACCCAGTCCACAAGACCTCAAAGAGTTG
GAGTTTCTGACCCAGGCACTGGAGAAGGCTGTACGAGTTCGAAGAGGCATCACTAAGGCCGGAGAGAGAG
ACAAGGCCCCCAGCCTGAAATCTAGGTCCATTGTCACCTCTTCTGGCACGACAGCCTCCGCCCCACCGCA
TTCCCCAGGCCAAGCTGGTGGCCATGCTTCAGACACGAGACCCACCAAGGGCCTCCGCCAGACCACGGTG
CCTGCCAAGGGCCACCCTGAGCGCCGGCTGCTGTCAGTGGGGGATGGGACCCGTGTTGGGATGGGAGCCC
GAACCCCCAGGCCTGGGGCGGGCCTCAGGGACCAGCAAATGGCCCCATCCGCTGCTCCTCAGGCCCCAGA
AGCCTTCACACTCAAGGAGAAGGGGCACCTGCTGCGGCTGCCTGCGGCATTCAGGAAAGCAGCTTCCCAG
AACTCGAGCCTGTGGGCCCAGCTCAGTTCCACACAGACCAGTGATTCCACGGATGCCGCCGCTGCCAAAA
CCCAGTTCCTCCAGAACATGCAGACAGCTTCAGGCGGGCCCCAGCCCAGGCTCAGTGCTGTGGAGGTGGA
GGCGGAGGCGGGGCGCCTGCGGAAGGCCTGCTCGCTGCTGAGACTGCGCATGAGGGAGGAGCTCTCGGCA
GCCCCCATGGACTGGATGCAGGAGTACCGCTGCCTGCTCACGCTGGAGGGGCTGCAGGCCATGGTGGGCC
AGTGTCTGCACAGGCTGCAGGAGCTGCGTGCAGCGGTGGCGGAACAGCCACCAAGACCATGTCCTGTGGG
GAGGCCCCCCGGAGCCTCGCCGTCCTGTGGGGGTAGAGCGGAGCCTGCATGGAGCCCCCAGCTGCTTGTC
TACTCCAGCACCCAGGAGCTGCAGACCCTGGCGGCCCTCAAGCTGCGAGTGGCTGTGCTGGACCAGCAGA
TCCACTTGGAAAAGGTCCTGATGGCTGAACTCCTCCCCCTGGTAAGCGCTGCACAGCCGCAGGGGCCGCC
CTGGCTGGCCCTGTGCCGGGCTGTGCACAGCCTGCTCTGCGAGGGAGGAGCACGTGTCCTTACCATCCTG
CGGGATGAACCTGCAGTCTGAGGATCCACCGGATCTAGATAACTGATCATAATCAGCCATACCACATTTG
TAGAGGTTTTACTTGCTTTAAAAAACCTCCCACACCTCCCCCTGAACCTGAAACATAAAATGAATGCAAT
TGTTGTTGTTAACTTGTTTATTGCAGCTTATAATGGTTACAAATAAAGCAATAGCATCACAAATTTCACA
AATAAAGCATTTTTTTCACTGCATTCTAGTTGTGGTTTGTCCAAACTCATCAATGTATCTTAAGGCGTAA
ATTGTAAGCGTTAATATTTTGTTAAAATTCGCGTTAAATTTTTGTTAAATCAGCTCATTTTTTAACCAAT
AGGCCGAAATCGGCAAAATCCCTTATAAATCAAAAGAATAGACCGAGATAGGGT
[37 nt withheld, positions 3065-3101]
AAAGAACGTGGACTCCAACGTCAAAGG
[49 nt withheld, positions 3129-3177]
T
[91 nt withheld, positions 3179-3269]
G
[124 nt withheld, positions 3271-3394]
CAGGTGGCACTTTTCGGGGAAATGTGCGCGGAACCCCTATTTGTTTATTTTTCTAAATACATTCAAATAT
GTATCCGCTCATGAGACAATAACCCTGATAAATGCTTCAATAATATTGAAAAAGGAAGAGTCCTGAGGCG
GAAAGAACCAGCTGTGGAATGTGTGTCAGTTAGGGTGTGGAAAGTCCCCAGGCTCCCCAGCAGGCAGAAG
TATGCAAAGCATGCATCTCAATTAGTCAGCAACCAGGTGTGGAAAGTCCCCAGGCTCCCCAGCAGGCAGA
AGTATGCAAAGCATGCATCTCAATTAGTCAGCAACCATAGTCCCGCCCCTAACTCCGCCCATCCCGCCCC
TAACTCCGCCCAGTTCCGCCCATTCTCCGCCCCATGGCTGACTAATTTTTTTTATTTATGCAGAGGCCGA
GGCCGCCTCGGCCTCTGAGCTATTCCAGAAGTAGTGAGGAGGCTTTTTTGGAGGCCTAGGCTTTTGCAAA
GATCGATCAAGAGACAGGATGAGGATCGTTTCGCATGATTGAACAAGATGGATTGCACGCAGGTTCTCCG
GCCGCTTGGGTGGAGAGGCTATTCGGCTATGACTGGGCACAACAGACAATCGGCTGCTCTGATGCCGCCG
TGTTCCGGCTGTCAGCGCAGGGGCGCCCGGTTCTTTTTGTCAAGACCGACCTGTCCGGTGCCCTGAATGA
ACTGCAAGACGAGGCAGCGCGGCTATCGTGGCTGGCCACGACGGGCGTTCCTTGCGCAGCTGTGCTCGAC
GTTGTCACTGAAGCGGGAAGGGACTGGCTGCTATTGGGCGAAGTGCCGGGGCAGGATCTCCTGTCATCTC
ACCTTGCTCCTGCCGAGAAAGTATCCATCATGGCTGATGCAATGCGGCGGCTGCATACGCTTGATCCGGC
TACCTGCCCATTCGACCACCAAGCGAAACATCGCATCGAGCGAGCACGTACTCGGATGGAAGCCGGTCTT
GTCGATCAGGATGATCTGGACGAAGAGCATCAGGGGCTCGCGCCAGCCGAACTGTTCGCCAGGCTCAAGG
CGAGCATGCCCGACGGCGAGGATCTCGTCGTGACCCATGGCGATGCCTGCTTGCCGAATATCATGGTGGA
AAATGGCCGCTTTTCTGGATTCATCGACTGTGGCCGGCTGGGTGTGGCGGACCGCTATCAGGACATAGCG
TTGGCTACCCGTGATATTGCTGAAGAGCTTGGCGGCGAATGGGCTGACCGCTTCCTCGTGCTTTACGGTA
TCGCCGCTCCCGATTCGCAGCGCATCGCCTTCTATCGCCTTCTTGACGAGTTCTTCTGAGCGGGACTCTG
GGGTTCGAAATGACCGACCAAGCGACGCCCAACCTGCCATCACGAGATTTCGATTCCACCGCCGCCTTCT
ATGAAAGGTTGGGCTTCGGAATCGTTTTCCGGGACGCCGGCTGGATGATCCTCCAGCGCGGGGATCTCAT
GCTGGAGTTCTTCGCCCACCCTAGGGGGAGGCTAACTGAAACACGGAAGGAGACAATACCGGAAGGAACC
CGCGCTATGACGGCAATAAAAAGACAGAATAAAACGCACGGTGTTGGGTCGTTTGTTCATAAACGCGGGG
TTCGGTCCCAGGGCTGGCACTCTGTCGATACCCCACCGAGACCCCATTGGGGCCAATACGCCCGCGTTTC
TTCCTTTTCCCCACCCCACCCCCCAAGTTCGGGTGAAGGCCCAGGGCTCGCAGCCAACGTCGGGGCGGCA
GGCCCTGCCATAGCCTCAGGTTACTCATATATACTTTAGATTGATTTAAAACTTCATTTTTAATTTAAAA
GGATCTAGGTGAAGATCCTTTTTGATAATCTCATGACCAAAATCCCTTAACGTGAGTTTTCGTTCCACTG
AGCGTCAGACCCCGTAGAAAAGATCAAAGGATCTTCTTGAGATCCTTTTTTTCTGCGCGTAATCTGCTGC
TTGCAAACAAAAAAACCACCGCTACCAGCGGTGGTTTGTTTGCCGGATCAAGAGCTACCAACTCTTTTTC
CGAAGGTAACTGGCTTCAGCAGAGCGCAGATACCAAATACTGTTCTTCTAGTGTAGCCGTAGTTAGGCCA
CCACTTCAAGAACTCTGTATCACCGCCTACATACCTCGCTCTGCTAATCCTGTTACCAGTGGCTGCTGCC
AGTGGCGATAAGTCGTGTCTTACCGGGTTGGACTCAAGACGATAGTTACCGGATAAGGCGCAGCGGTCGG
GCTGAACGGGGGGTTCGTGCACACAGCCCAGCTTGGAGCGAACGACCTACACCGAACTGAGATACCTACA
GCGTGAGCTATGAGAAAGCGCCACGCTTCCCGAAGGGAGAAAGGCGGACAGGTATCCGGTAAGCGGCAGG
GTCGGAACAGGAGAGCGCACGAGGGAGCTTCCAGGGGGAAACGCCTGGTATCTTTATAGTCCTGTCGGGT
TTCGCCACCTCTGACTTGAGCGTCGATTTTTGTGATGCTCGTCAGGGGGGCGGAGCCTATGGAAAAACGC
CAGCAACGCGGCCTTTTTACGGTTCCTGGCCTTTTGCTGGCCTTTTGCTCACATGTTCTTTCCTGCGTTA
TCCCCTGATTCTGTGGATAACCGTATTA
Features (pLannotate 1.2.2; 15 found; start..end, strand, type, name):
     72..375     +  enhancer       CMV enhancer: human cytomegalovirus immediate early enhancer
    376..579     +  promoter       CMV promoter: human cytomegalovirus (CMV) immediate early promoter
    624..1340    +  CDS            Cerulean: Cerulean is a basic (constitutively fluorescent) cyan fluorescent protein published in 2004, derived from Aequorea victoria. It has low acid sensitivity.
   1341..1375    +  misc_feature   MCS (fragment): multiple cloning site
   1380..2678    +  CDS            TEDC2: TEDC2_HUMAN - Also known as C16orf59 From Homo sapiens (Human).
   2704..2788    +  CDS            large T antigen (fragment): large T antigen from SV40 (simian virus 40)
   2811..2932    +  polyA_signal   SV40 poly(A) signal: SV40 polyadenylation signal
   2966..3394    -  rep_origin     f1 ori (sequence partly withheld): f1 bacteriophage origin of replication; arrow indicates direction of (+) strand synthesis
   3421..3525    +  promoter       AmpR promoter: bla
   3527..3884    +  promoter       SV40 promoter: SV40 enhancer and early promoter
   3919..4713    +  CDS            NeoR/KanR: aminoglycoside phosphotransferase from Tn5; aph(3')-II (or nptII); confers resistance to neomycin, kanamycin, and G418 (Geneticin®)
   4734..4886    +  CDS            ble (fragment): BLE_KLEPN - Experimental evidence at protein level: Swiss-Prot protein existence level 1. Binding protein with a strong affinity to the bleomycin family of antibiotics. Binds to CL990; an antimitotic-antibiotic compound. From Klebsiella pneumoniae.
   4945..4992    +  polyA_signal   HSV TK poly(A) signal: herpes simplex virus thymidine kinase polyadenylation signal (Cole and Stacy, 1985)
   5083..5099    -  polyA_signal   bGH poly(A) signal (fragment): bovine growth hormone polyadenylation signal
   5321..5909    +  rep_origin     ori: high-copy-number ColE1/pMB1/pBR322/pUC origin of replication
