[The description below was written by a language model from this plasmid's Addgene catalogue record and pLannotate feature annotations shown in this document.]
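Description:
pmCer-C16orf59 is a mammalian expression plasmid of about 6.0 kb built on the mCerulean C1 backbone. It encodes human C16orf59, also known as TEDC2, fused at its N-terminus to the cyan fluorescent protein mCerulean. Transcription is driven by the human cytomegalovirus immediate early enhancer and promoter. The Cerulean coding sequence comes first, followed by a short remnant of the multiple cloning site that acts as a linker, then the TEDC2 open reading frame, which was inserted between EcoRI and BamHI sites that both remain intact. An SV40 polyadenylation signal terminates the transcript. The small SV40 large T antigen fragment annotated just upstream of that signal is probably just part of the SV40-derived 3′ region and not a functional element.

The plasmid replicates in E. coli from a high-copy ColE1/pUC-type origin and also carries an f1 origin for single-stranded DNA production. Selection relies on a dual-purpose NeoR/KanR cassette encoding the Tn5 aminoglycoside phosphotransferase. A bacterial bla-type promoter drives it to give kanamycin resistance in bacteria. An SV40 enhancer/early promoter with an HSV TK polyadenylation signal allows it to be expressed in mammalian cells, where it could support G418 selection of stable transfectants. The short ble and bGH poly(A) fragments in the annotation appear to be partial matches to backbone sequence, not working parts.

According to the record, the plasmid's purpose is mammalian expression of the mCerulean-tagged protein. A fusion of this kind would suit live or fixed-cell fluorescence imaging of TEDC2 localisation, or multicolour work alongside other fluorescent fusions, but the record does not describe specific experiments.
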