Addgene plasmid #211422: pmCer-C16orf59
Purpose: mammalian expression of human C16orf59 N-terminally fused to mCerulean
Depositing lab: Helmut Pospiech. Depositing organization: Leibniz Institute on Aging - Fritz Lipmann Institute (FLI).
Backbone
  Vector backbone: mCerulean C1
  Vector type: Mammalian Expression
Growth in bacteria
  Bacterial resistance: Kanamycin, 50 μg/mL
  Growth temperature: 37°C
  Growth strain: DH5alpha
  Copy number: High Copy
Gene/Insert
  Gene/Insert name: C16orf59 (alt name: TEDC2)
  Species: H. sapiens (human)
  Entrez Gene: C16orf59 (a.k.a. FLJ13909)
  Tag / fusion protein: mCerulean (N terminal on insert)
  Cloning method: Restriction Enzyme; 5′ cloning site EcoRI (not destroyed); 3′ cloning site BamHI (not destroyed)
Terms and licenses: Academic/Nonprofit Terms; Industry Terms: Not Available to Industry
Depositor comments: generated by Julia Kutz (Leibniz Institute on Aging - Fritz Lipmann Institute, D-07745 Jena, Germany)
How to cite: pmCer-C16orf59 was a gift from Helmut Pospiech (Addgene plasmid # 211422 ; http://n2t.net/addgene:211422 ; RRID:Addgene_211422)
